>Addgene plasmid #135372 | nSaCas9 N730 miniABEMax V82G | addgene full sequence | sequence record 267799 | Addgene NGS Result
AGTAGTGCGCGAGCAAAATTTAAGCTACAACAAGGCAAGGCTTGACCGACAATTGCATGAAGAATCTGCT
TAGGGTTAGGCGTTTTGCGCTGCTTCGCGATGTACGGGCCAGATATACGCGTTGACATTGATTATTGACT
AGTTATTAATAGTAATCAATTACGGGGTCATTAGTTCATAGCCCATATATGGAGTTCCGCGTTACATAAC
TTACGGTAAATGGCCCGCCTGGCTGACCGCCCAACGACCCCCGCCCATTGACGTCAATAATGACGTATGT
TCCCATAGTAACGCCAATAGGGACTTTCCATTGACGTCAATGGGTGGAGTATTTACGGTAAACTGCCCAC
TTGGCAGTACATCAAGTGTATCATATGCCAAGTACGCCCCCTATTGACGTCAATGACGGTAAATGGCCCG
CCTGGCATTATGCCCAGTACATGACCTTATGGGACTTTCCTACTTGGCAGTACATCTACGTATTAGTCAT
CGCTATTACCATGGTGATGCGGTTTTGGCAGTACATCAATGGGCGTGGATAGCGGTTTGACTCACGGGGA
TTTCCAAGTCTCCACCCCATTGACGTCAATGGGAGTTTGTTTTGGCACCAAAATCAACGGGACTTTCCAA
AATGTCGTAACAACTCCGCCCCATTGACGCAAATGGGCGGTAGGCGTGTACGGTGGGAGGTCTATATAAG
CAGAGCTCTCTGGCTAACTAGAGAACCCACTGCTTACTGGCTTATCGAAATTAATACGACTCACTATAGG
GAGACCCAAGCTGGCTAGCGCCACCATGAAGCGAAATTACATTCTGGGGCTGGCCATTGGCATTACATCA
GTGGGCTATGGCATCATTGACTACGAGACAAGGGACGTGATCGACGCCGGCGTGAGACTGTTCAAGGAGG
CCAACGTGGAGAACAATGAGGGCCGGAGATCCAAGAGGGGAGCAAGGCGCCTGAAGCGGAGAAGGCGCCA
CAGAATCCAGAGAGTGAAGAAGCTGCTGTTCGATTACAACCTGCTGACCGACCACTCCGAGCTGTCTGGC
ATCAATCCTTATGAGGCCAGAGTGAAGGGCCTGTCCCAGAAGCTGTCTGAGGAGGAGTTTAGCGCCGCCC
TGCTGCACCTGGCAAAGAGGAGAGGCGTGCACAACGTGAATGAGGTGGAGGAGGACACCGGCAACGAGCT
GTCCACAAAGGAGCAGATCAGCCGCAATTCCAAGGCCCTGGAGGAGAAGTATGTGGCCGAGCTGCAGCTG
GAGCGGCTGAAGAAGGATGGCGAGGTGAGGGGCTCCATCAATCGCTTCAAGACCTCTGACTACGTGAAGG
AGGCCAAGCAGCTGCTGAAGGTGCAGAAGGCCTACCACCAGCTGGATCAGTCCTTTATCGATACATATAT
CGACCTGCTGGAGACAAGGCGCACATACTATGAGGGACCAGGAGAGGGCTCTCCCTTCGGCTGGAAGGAC
ATCAAGGAGTGGTACGAGATGCTGATGGGCCACTGCACCTATTTTCCAGAGGAGCTGAGAAGCGTGAAGT
ACGCCTATAACGCCGATCTGTACAACGCCCTGAATGACCTGAACAACCTGGTCATCACCAGGGATGAGAA
CGAGAAGCTGGAGTACTATGAGAAGTTCCAGATCATCGAGAACGTGTTCAAGCAGAAGAAGAAGCCTACA
CTGAAGCAGATCGCCAAGGAGATCCTGGTGAACGAGGAGGACATCAAGGGCTACCGCGTGACCTCCACAG
GCAAGCCAGAGTTCACCAATCTGAAGGTGTATCACGATATCAAGGACATCACAGCCCGGAAGGAGATCAT
CGAGAACGCCGAGCTGCTGGATCAGATCGCCAAGATCCTGACCATCTATCAGAGCTCCGAGGACATCCAG
GAGGAGCTGACCAACCTGAATAGCGAGCTGACACAGGAGGAGATCGAGCAGATCAGCAATCTGAAGGGCT
ACACCGGCACACACAACCTGAGCCTGAAGGCCATCAATCTGATCCTGGATGAGCTGTGGCACACAAACGA
CAATCAGATCGCCATCTTTAACCGGCTGAAGCTGGTGCCAAAGAAGGTGGACCTGTCCCAGCAGAAGGAG
ATCCCAACCACACTGGTGGACGATTTCATCCTGTCTCCCGTGGTGAAGCGGAGCTTCATCCAGAGCATCA
AAGTGATCAACGCCATCATCAAGAAGTACGGCCTGCCCAATGATATCATCATCGAGCTGGCCAGGGAGAA
GAACTCCAAGGACGCCCAGAAGATGATCAATGAGATGCAGAAGAGGAACCGCCAGACCAATGAGCGGATC
GAGGAGATCATCAGAACCACAGGCAAGGAGAACGCCAAGTACCTGATCGAGAAGATCAAGCTGCACGATA
TGCAGGAGGGCAAGTGTCTGTATTCTCTGGAGGCCATCCCTCTGGAGGACCTGCTGAACAATCCATTCAA
CTACGAGGTGGATCACATCATCCCCCGGAGCGTGAGCTTCGACAATTCTTTTAACAATAAGGTGCTGGTG
AAGCAGGAGGAGAACAGCAAGAAGGGCAATAGGACCCCTTTCCAGTACCTGTCTAGCTCCGATTCTAAGA
TCAGCTACGAGACATTCAAGAAGCACATCCTGAATCTGGCCAAGGGCAAGGGCCGCATCAGCAAGACCAA
GAAGGAGTACCTGCTGGAGGAGCGGGACATCAACAGATTCTCCGTGCAGAAGGACTTCATCAACCGGAAT
CTGGTGGACACCAGATACGCCACACGCGGCCTGATGAATCTGCTGCGGTCTTATTTCAGAGTGAACAATC
TGGATGTGAAGGTGAAGAGCATCAACGGCGGCTTCACCTCCTTTCTGCGGAGAAAGTGGAAGTTTAAGAA
GGAGCGCAACAAGGGCTATAAGCACCACGCCGAGGATGCCCTGATCATCGCCAATGCCGACTTCATCTTT
AAGGAGTGGAAGAAGCTGGACAAGGCCAAGAAAGTGATGGAGAACCCGAAGAAGAAACGTAAGGTGGGTA
GCAGCGGTAGCCCGAAAAAGAAGCGCAAAGTGGGCAGCGACGCGCTGGACGATTTCGATCTGGACATGCT
GGGCAGCGATGCGCTGGATGATTTCGGCGGTGGCAGCTCTGAGGTGGAGTTTTCCCACGAGTACTGGATG
AGACATGCCCTGACCCTGGCCAAGAGGGCACGCGATGAGAGGGAGGTGCCTGTGGGAGCCGTGCTGGTGC
TGAACAATAGAGTGATCGGCGAGGGCTGGAACAGAGCCATCGGCCTGCACGACCCAACAGCCCATGCCGA
AATTATGGCCCTGAGACAGGGCGGCCTGGTCATGCAGAACTACAGACTGATTGACGCCACCCTGTACGGC
ACATTCGAGCCTTGCGTGATGTGCGCCGGCGCCATGATCCACTCTAGGATCGGCCGCGTGGTGTTTGGCG
TGAGGAACGCAAAAACCGGCGCCGCAGGCTCCCTGATGGACGTGCTGCACTACCCCGGCATGAATCACCG
CGTCGAAATTACCGAGGGAATCCTGGCAGATGAATGTGCCGCCCTGCTGTGCTATTTCTTTCGGATGCCT
AGACAGGTGTTCAATGCTCAGAAGAAGGCCCAGAGCTCCACCGACGGCGGTAGCGGCGGTAGCGGTGGTA
GCGGCGGCAGCGGTGGTAGCGGTGGCAGCGGTGGTAACCAGATGTTCGAGGAGAAGCAGGCCGAGAGCAT
GCCCGAGATCGAGACAGAGCAGGAGTACAAGGAGATTTTCATCACACCTCACCAGATCAAGCACATCAAG
GACTTCAAGGACTACAAGTATTCTCACAGGGTGGATAAGAAGCCCAACCGCGAGCTGATCAATGACACCC
TGTATAGCACACGGAAGGACGATAAGGGCAATACCCTGATCGTGAACAATCTGAACGGCCTGTACGACAA
GGATAATGACAAGCTGAAGAAGCTGATCAACAAGTCTCCCGAGAAGCTGCTGATGTACCACCACGATCCT
CAGACATATCAGAAGCTGAAGCTGATCATGGAGCAGTACGGCGACGAGAAGAACCCACTGTATAAGTACT
ATGAGGAGACAGGCAACTACCTGACAAAGTATAGCAAGAAGGATAATGGCCCCGTGATCAAGAAGATCAA
GTACTATGGCAACAAGCTGAATGCCCACCTGGACATCACCGACGATTACCCTAACTCTCGCAATAAGGTG
GTGAAGCTGAGCCTGAAGCCATACCGGTTCGACGTGTACCTGGACAACGGCGTGTATAAGTTTGTGACAG
TGAAGAATCTGGATGTGATCAAGAAGGAGAACTACTATGAGGTGAACAGCAAGTGCTACGAGGAGGCCAA
GAAGCTGAAGAAGATCAGCAACCAGGCCGAGTTCATCGCCTCTTTTTACAACAATGACCTGATCAAGATC
AATGGCGAGCTGTATAGAGTGATCGGCGTGAACAATGATCTGCTGAACAGAATCGAAGTGAATATGATCG
ACATCACCTACAGGGAGTATCTGGAGAACATGAATGATAAGAGGCCCCCTCGCATCATCAAGACCATCGC
CTCTAAGACACAGAGCATCAAGAAGTACAGCACAGACATCCTGGGGAACCTGTATGAAGTCAAGAGCAAG
AAACATCCTCAGATTATCAAGAAAGGCTCTGGTGGTTCTAAGCGACCTGCCGCCACAAAGAAGGCTGGAC
AGGCTAAGAAGAAGAAAGATTACAAAGACGATGACGATAAGGGATCCGGCGCAACAAACTTCTCTCTGCT
GAAACAAGCCGGAGATGTCGAAGAGAATCCTGGACCGATGGCCAAGCCTTTGTCTCAAGAAGAATCCACC
CTCATTGAAAGAGCAACGGCTACAATCAACAGCATCCCCATCTCTGAAGACTACAGCGTCGCCAGCGCAG
CTCTCTCTAGCGACGGCCGCATCTTCACTGGTGTCAATGTATATCATTTTACTGGGGGACCTTGTGCAGA
ACTCGTGGTGCTGGGCACTGCTGCTGCTGCGGCAGCTGGCAACCTGACTTGTATCGTCGCGATCGGAAAT
GAGAACAGGGGCATCTTGAGCCCCTGCGGACGGTGCCGACAGGTGCTTCTCGATCTGCATCCTGGGATCA
AAGCCATAGTGAAGGACAGTGATGGACAGCCGACGGCAGTTGGGATTCGTGAATTGCTGCCCTCTGGTTA
TGTGTGGGAGGGCTAAGAATTCTGCAGATATCCAGCACAGTGGCGGCCGCTCGAGTCTAGAGGGCCCGTT
TAAACCCGCTGATCAGCCTCGACTGTGCCTTCTAGTTGCCAGCCATCTGTTGTTTGCCCCTCCCCCGTGC
CTTCCTTGACCCTGGAAGGTGCCACTCCCACTGTCCTTTCCTAATAAAATGAGGAAATTGCATCGCATTG
TCTGAGTAGGTGTCATTCTATTCTGGGGGGTGGGGTGGGGCAGGACAGCAAGGGGGAGGATTGGGAAGAC
AATAGCAGGCATGCTGGGGATGCGGTGGGCTCTATGGCTTCTGAGGCGGAAAGAACCAGCTGGGGCTCTA
GGGGGTATCCCC
[124 nt withheld, positions 5543-5666]
C
[91 nt withheld, positions 5668-5758]
A
[49 nt withheld, positions 5760-5808]
CCTTTGACGTTGGAGTCCACGTTCTTT
[37 nt withheld, positions 5836-5872]
ACCCTATCTCGGTCTATTCTTTTGATTTATAAGGGATTTTGCCGATTTCGGCCTATTGGTTAAAAAATGA
GCTGATTTAACAAAAATTTAACGCGAATTAATTCTGTGGAATGTGTGTCAGTTAGGGTGTGGAAAGTCCC
CAGGCTCCCCAGCAGGCAGAAGTATGCAAAGCATGCATCTCAATTAGTCAGCAACCAGGTGTGGAAAGTC
CCCAGGCTCCCCAGCAGGCAGAAGTATGCAAAGCATGCATCTCAATTAGTCAGCAACCATAGTCCCGCCC
CTAACTCCGCCCATCCCGCCCCTAACTCCGCCCAGTTCCGCCCATTCTCCGCCCCATGGCTGACTAATTT
TTTTTATTTATGCAGAGGCCGAGGCCGCCTCTGCCTCTGAGCTATTCCAGAAGTAGTGAGGAGGCTTTTT
TGGAGGCCTAGGCTTTTGCAAAAAGCTCCCGGGAGCTTGTATATCCATTTTCGGATCTGATCAAGAGACA
GGATGAGGATCGTTTCGCATGATTGAACAAGATGGATTGCACGCAGGTTCTCCGGCCGCTTGGGTGGAGA
GGCTATTCGGCTATGACTGGGCACAACAGACAATCGGCTGCTCTGATGCCGCCGTGTTCCGGCTGTCAGC
GCAGGGGCGCCCGGTTCTTTTTGTCAAGACCGACCTGTCCGGTGCCCTGAATGAACTGCAGGACGAGGCA
GCGCGGCTATCGTGGCTGGCCACGACGGGCGTTCCTTGCGCAGCTGTGCTCGACGTTGTCACTGAAGCGG
GAAGGGACTGGCTGCTATTGGGCGAAGTGCCGGGGCAGGATCTCCTGTCATCTCACCTTGCTCCTGCCGA
GAAAGTATCCATCATGGCTGATGCAATGCGGCGGCTGCATACGCTTGATCCGGCTACCTGCCCATTCGAC
CACCAAGCGAAACATCGCATCGAGCGAGCACGTACTCGGATGGAAGCCGGTCTTGTCGATCAGGATGATC
TGGACGAAGAGCATCAGGGGCTCGCGCCAGCCGAACTGTTCGCCAGGCTCAAGGCGCGCATGCCCGACGG
CGAGGATCTCGTCGTGACCCATGGCGATGCCTGCTTGCCGAATATCATGGTGGAAAATGGCCGCTTTTCT
GGATTCATCGACTGTGGCCGGCTGGGTGTGGCGGACCGCTATCAGGACATAGCGTTGGCTACCCGTGATA
TTGCTGAAGAGCTTGGCGGCGAATGGGCTGACCGCTTCCTCGTGCTTTACGGTATCGCCGCTCCCGATTC
GCAGCGCATCGCCTTCTATCGCCTTCTTGACGAGTTCTTCTGAGCGGGACTCTGGGGTTCGAAATGACCG
ACCAAGCGACGCCCAACCTGCCATCACGAGATTTCGATTCCACCGCCGCCTTCTATGAAAGGTTGGGCTT
CGGAATCGTTTTCCGGGACGCCGGCTGGATGATCCTCCAGCGCGGGGATCTCATGCTGGAGTTCTTCGCC
CACCCCAACTTGTTTATTGCAGCTTATAATGGTTACAAATAAAGCAATAGCATCACAAATTTCACAAATA
AAGCATTTTTTTCACTGCATTCTAGTTGTGGTTTGTCCAAACTCATCAATGTATCTTATCATGTCTGTAT
ACCGTCGACCTCTAGCTAGAGCTTGGCGTAATCATGGTCATAGCTGTTTCCTGTGTGAAATTGTTATCCG
CTCACAATTCCACACAACATACGAGCCGGAAGCATAAAGTGTAAAGCCTGGGGTGCCTAATGAGTGAGCT
AACTCACATTAATTGCGTTGCGCTCACTGCCCGCTTTCCAGTCGGGAAACCTGTCGTGCCAGCTGCATTA
ATGAATCGGCCAACGCGCGGGGAGAGGCGGTTTGCGTATTGGGCGCTCTTCCGCTTCCTCGCTCACTGAC
TCGCTGCGCTCGGTCGTTCGGCTGCGGCGAGCGGTATCAGCTCACTCAAAGGCGGTAATACGGTTATCCA
CAGAATCAGGGGATAACGCAGGAAAGAACATGTGAGCAAAAGGCCAGCAAAAGGCCAGGAACCGTAAAAA
GGCCGCGTTGCTGGCGTTTTTCCATAGGCTCCGCCCCCCTGACGAGCATCACAAAAATCGACGCTCAAGT
CAGAGGTGGCGAAACCCGACAGGACTATAAAGATACCAGGCGTTTCCCCCTGGAAGCTCCCTCGTGCGCT
CTCCTGTTCCGACCCTGCCGCTTACCGGATACCTGTCCGCCTTTCTCCCTTCGGGAAGCGTGGCGCTTTC
TCATAGCTCACGCTGTAGGTATCTCAGTTCGGTGTAGGTCGTTCGCTCCAAGCTGGGCTGTGTGCACGAA
CCCCCCGTTCAGCCCGACCGCTGCGCCTTATCCGGTAACTATCGTCTTGAGTCCAACCCGGTAAGACACG
ACTTATCGCCACTGGCAGCAGCCACTGGTAACAGGATTAGCAGAGCGAGGTATGTAGGCGGTGCTACAGA
GTTCTTGAAGTGGTGGCCTAACTACGGCTACACTAGAAGAACAGTATTTGGTATCTGCGCTCTGCTGAAG
CCAGTTACCTTCGGAAAAAGAGTTGGTAGCTCTTGATCCGGCAAACAAACCACCGCTGGTAGCGGTGGTT
TTTTTGTTTGCAAGCAGCAGATTACGCGCAGAAAAAAAGGATCTCAAGAAGATCCTTTGATCTTTTCTAC
GGGGTCTGACGCTCAGTGGAACGAAAACTCACGTTAAGGGATTTTGGTCATGAGATTATCAAAAAGGATC
TTCACCTAGATCCTTTTAAATTAAAAATGAAGTTTTAAATCAATCTAAAGTATATATGAGTAAACTTGGT
CTGACAGTTACCAATGCTTAATCAGTGAGGCACCTATCTCAGCGATCTGTCTATTTCGTTCATCCATAGT
TGCCTGACTCCCCGTCGTGTAGATAACTACGATACGGGAGGGCTTACCATCTGGCCCCAGTGCTGCAATG
ATACCGCGAGACCCACGCTCACCGGCTCCAGATTTATCAGCAATAAACCAGCCAGCCGGAAGGGCCGAGC
GCAGAAGTGGTCCTGCAACTTTATCCGCCTCCATCCAGTCTATTAATTGTTGCCGGGAAGCTAGAGTAAG
TAGTTCGCCAGTTAATAGTTTGCGCAACGTTGTTGCCATTGCTACAGGCATCGTGGTGTCACGCTCGTCG
TTTGGTATGGCTTCATTCAGCTCCGGTTCCCAACGATCAAGGCGAGTTACATGATCCCCCATGTTGTGCA
AAAAAGCGGTTAGCTCCTTCGGTCCTCCGATCGTTGTCAGAAGTAAGTTGGCCGCAGTGTTATCACTCAT
GGTTATGGCAGCACTGCATAATTCTCTTACTGTCATGCCATCCGTAAGATGCTTTTCTGTGACTGGTGAG
TACTCAACCAAGTCATTCTGAGAATAGTGTATGCGGCGACCGAGTTGCTCTTGCCCGGCGTCAATACGGG
ATAATACCGCGCCACATAGCAGAACTTTAAAAGTGCTCATCATTGGAAAACGTTCTTCGGGGCGAAAACT
CTCAAGGATCTTACCGCTGTTGAGATCCAGTTCGATGTAACCCACTCGTGCACCCAACTGATCTTCAGCA
TCTTTTACTTTCACCAGCGTTTCTGGGTGAGCAAAAACAGGAAGGCAAAATGCCGCAAAAAAGGGAATAA
GGGCGACACGGAAATGTTGAATACTCATACTCTTCCTTTTTCAATATTATTGAAGCATTTATCAGGGTTA
TTGTCTCATGAGCGGATACATATTTGAATGTATTTAGAAAAATAAACAAATAGGGGTTCCGCGCACATTT
CCCCGAAAAGTGCCACCTGACGTCGACGGATCGGGAGATCTCCCGATCCCCTATGGTGCACTCTCAGTAC
AATCTGCTCTGATGCCGCATAGTTAAGCCAGTATCTGCTCCCTGCTTGTGTGTTGGAGGTCGCTG
Features (pLannotate 1.2.2; 21 found; start..end, strand, type, name):
    124..503     +  enhancer       CMV enhancer: human cytomegalovirus immediate early enhancer
    504..707     +  promoter       CMV promoter: human cytomegalovirus (CMV) immediate early promoter
    703..736     +  LTR            5' LTR (truncated) (fragment): truncated 5' long terminal repeat (LTR) from HIV-1
    752..770     +  promoter       T7 promoter: promoter for bacteriophage T7 RNA polymerase
    796..4647    +  CDS            cas9: CAS9_STAAU - Experimental evidence at protein level: Swiss-Prot protein existence level 1. CRISPR (clustered regularly interspaced short palindromic repeat) is an adaptive immune system that provides protection against mobile genetic elements (viruses, transposable elements and conjugative plasmids). CRISPR clusters contain spacers, sequences complementary to antecedent mobile elements, and target invading nucleic acids. CRISPR clusters are transcribed and processed into CRISPR RNA (crRNA). In type II CRISPR systems correct processing of pre-crRNA requires a trans- encoded small RNA (tracrRNA)
   4798..5196    +  CDS            BSD: blasticidin S deaminase; Aspergillus terreus BSD; confers resistance to blasticidin
   5273..5497    +  polyA_signal   bGH poly(A) signal: bovine growth hormone polyadenylation signal
   5501..5522    +  promoter       SV40 promoter (fragment): SV40 enhancer and early promoter
   5543..5971    +  rep_origin     f1 ori (sequence partly withheld): f1 bacteriophage origin of replication; arrow indicates direction of (+) strand synthesis
   5985..6314    +  promoter       SV40 promoter: SV40 enhancer and early promoter
   6381..7172    +  CDS            neo: KKA2_KLEPN - Also known as kan, nptII. Experimental evidence at protein level: Swiss-Prot protein existence level 1. Resistance to kanamycin, neomycin, paromomycin, ribostamycin, butirosin and gentamicin B. From Klebsiella pneumoniae.
   7196..7354    +  CDS            ble (fragment): BLE_KLEPN - Experimental evidence at protein level: Swiss-Prot protein existence level 1. Binding protein with a strong affinity to the bleomycin family of antibiotics. Binds to CL990; an antimitotic-antibiotic compound. From Klebsiella pneumoniae.
   7349..7470    +  polyA_signal   SV40 poly(A) signal: SV40 polyadenylation signal
   7543..7559    -  protein_bind   lac operator: The lac repressor binds to the lac operator to inhibit transcription in E. coli. This inhibition can be relieved by adding lactose or isopropyl-β-D-thiogalactopyranoside (IPTG). lac repressor encoded by lacI
   7567..7597    -  promoter       lac promoter: promoter for the E. coli lac operon
   7612..7633    -  protein_bind   CAP binding site: CAP binding activates transcription in the presence of cAMP. E. coli catabolite activator protein
   7646..7738    -  CDS            lacI (fragment): lac repressor; lacI; The lac repressor binds to the lac operator to inhibit transcription in E. coli. This inhibition can be relieved by adding lactose or isopropyl-β-D-thiogalactopyranoside (IPTG).
   7921..8509    -  rep_origin     ori: high-copy-number ColE1/pMB1/pBR322/pUC origin of replication
   8680..9540    -  CDS            AmpR: β-lactamase; bla; confers resistance to ampicillin, carbenicillin, and related antibiotics
   9541..9645    -  promoter       AmpR promoter: bla
   9704..9756    -  misc_feature   bom (fragment): basis of mobility region from pBR322
