[The description below was written by a language model from this plasmid's Addgene catalogue record and pLannotate feature annotations shown in this document.]
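Description:
nSaCas9 N730 miniABEMax V82G is a mammalian expression plasmid built on the pcDNA3.1(+) backbone that encodes a domain-inlaid adenine base editor. Rather than fusing the deaminase to a terminus of the nuclease, a single evolved TadA monomer carrying the V82G substitution is inserted within the Staphylococcus aureus Cas9 nickase at the position designated N730. The feature table annotates the whole open reading frame simply as Cas9, and its length is consistent with extra sequence embedded in the SaCas9 coding region, but the TadA segment, any linkers and any nuclear localisation signals are not annotated separately. According to the associated publication title, this inlaid architecture was developed to reduce RNA off-target editing while increasing on-target DNA editing.

Expression is driven by the CMV immediate-early enhancer and promoter, with a T7 promoter just upstream of the coding sequence. A blasticidin S deaminase gene lies downstream of the editor and ahead of the bGH polyadenylation signal, so it appears to share the CMV transcript. The element linking the two coding regions is not annotated, and blasticidin is the listed mammalian selection marker. The backbone also retains the pcDNA3.1 SV40 promoter–neomycin resistance cassette with an SV40 polyadenylation signal, plus an f1 origin. In bacteria the plasmid replicates from a high-copy ColE1/pUC-type origin and is selected with ampicillin through β-lactamase. No guide RNA cassette appears in the feature table, so an SaCas9-compatible guide would presumably be supplied from a separate construct. The plasmid is suited to transient or blasticidin-selected expression for A-to-G base editing in mammalian cells.
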