Addgene plasmid #135372: nSaCas9 N730 miniABEMax V82G
Purpose: Expression of nSaCas9 intradomain insertion of single evolved TadA monomer (V82G) at the specified position (N730 )
Depositing lab: Alex Hewitt. Depositing organization: University of Tasmania. Publication: Engineering domain-inlaid SaCas9 adenine base editors with reduced RNA off-targets and increased on-target DNA editing. Nguyen Tran MT, Mohd Khalid MKN, Wang Q, Walker JKR, Lidgerwood GE, Dilworth KL, Lisowski L, Pebay A, Hewitt AW. Nat Commun. 2020 Sep 25;11(1):4871. doi: 10.1038/s41467-020-18715-y. PubMed 32978399.
Backbone
  Vector backbone: pcDNA3.1(+)
  Vector type: Mammalian Expression, CRISPR
  Selectable markers: Blasticidin
Growth in bacteria
  Bacterial resistance: Ampicillin, 100 μg/mL
  Growth temperature: 30°C
  Growth strain: NEB Stable
  Copy number: High Copy
Gene/Insert
  Gene/Insert name: nSaCas9 N730 miniABEMax V82G
  Species: Synthetic
  Mutation: (V82G)
  Cloning method: Restriction Enzyme; 5′ cloning site Unknown (unknown if destroyed)
Terms and licenses: Academic/Nonprofit Terms; Industry Terms: Not Available to Industry
How to cite: nSaCas9 N730 miniABEMax V82G was a gift from Alex Hewitt (Addgene plasmid # 135372 ; http://n2t.net/addgene:135372 ; RRID:Addgene_135372)
