>Addgene plasmid #135372 | nSaCas9 N730 miniABEMax V82G | depositor partial sequence | sequence record 261048 | insert: nSaCas9 (D10A) with intradomain insertion of miniABEMax (evolved ecTadA [V82G]) at position N730
ATGAAGCGAAATTACATTCTGGGGCTGGCCATTGGCATTACATCAGTGGGCTATGGCATCATTGACTACG
AGACAAGGGACGTGATCGACGCCGGCGTGAGACTGTTCAAGGAGGCCAACGTGGAGAACAATGAGGGCCG
GAGATCCAAGAGGGGAGCAAGGCGCCTGAAGCGGAGAAGGCGCCACAGAATCCAGAGAGTGAAGAAGCTG
CTGTTCGATTACAACCTGCTGACCGACCACTCCGAGCTGTCTGGCATCAATCCTTATGAGGCCAGAGTGA
AGGGCCTGTCCCAGAAGCTGTCTGAGGAGGAGTTTAGCGCCGCCCTGCTGCACCTGGCAAAGAGGAGAGG
CGTGCACAACGTGAATGAGGTGGAGGAGGACACCGGCAACGAGCTGTCCACAAAGGAGCAGATCAGCCGC
AATTCCAAGGCCCTGGAGGAGAAGTATGTGGCCGAGCTGCAGCTGGAGCGGCTGAAGAAGGATGGCGAGG
TGAGGGGCTCCATCAATCGCTTCAAGACCTCTGACTACGTGAAGGAGGCCAAGCAGCTGCTGAAGGTGCA
GAAGGCCTACCACCAGCTGGATCAGTCCTTTATCGATACATATATCGACCTGCTGGAGACAAGGCGCACA
TACTATGAGGGACCAGGAGAGGGCTCTCCCTTCGGCTGGAAGGACATCAAGGAGTGGTACGAGATGCTGA
TGGGCCACTGCACCTATTTTCCAGAGGAGCTGAGAAGCGTGAAGTACGCCTATAACGCCGATCTGTACAA
CGCCCTGAATGACCTGAACAACCTGGTCATCACCAGGGATGAGAACGAGAAGCTGGAGTACTATGAGAAG
TTCCAGATCATCGAGAACGTGTTCAAGCAGAAGAAGAAGCCTACACTGAAGCAGATCGCCAAGGAGATCC
TGGTGAACGAGGAGGACATCAAGGGCTACCGCGTGACCTCCACAGGCAAGCCAGAGTTCACCAATCTGAA
GGTGTATCACGATATCAAGGACATCACAGCCCGGAAGGAGATCATCGAGAACGCCGAGCTGCTGGATCAG
ATCGCCAAGATCCTGACCATCTATCAGAGCTCCGAGGACATCCAGGAGGAGCTGACCAACCTGAATAGCG
AGCTGACACAGGAGGAGATCGAGCAGATCAGCAATCTGAAGGGCTACACCGGCACACACAACCTGAGCCT
GAAGGCCATCAATCTGATCCTGGATGAGCTGTGGCACACAAACGACAATCAGATCGCCATCTTTAACCGG
CTGAAGCTGGTGCCAAAGAAGGTGGACCTGTCCCAGCAGAAGGAGATCCCAACCACACTGGTGGACGATT
TCATCCTGTCTCCCGTGGTGAAGCGGAGCTTCATCCAGAGCATCAAAGTGATCAACGCCATCATCAAGAA
GTACGGCCTGCCCAATGATATCATCATCGAGCTGGCCAGGGAGAAGAACTCCAAGGACGCCCAGAAGATG
ATCAATGAGATGCAGAAGAGGAACCGCCAGACCAATGAGCGGATCGAGGAGATCATCAGAACCACAGGCA
AGGAGAACGCCAAGTACCTGATCGAGAAGATCAAGCTGCACGATATGCAGGAGGGCAAGTGTCTGTATTC
TCTGGAGGCCATCCCTCTGGAGGACCTGCTGAACAATCCATTCAACTACGAGGTGGATCACATCATCCCC
CGGAGCGTGAGCTTCGACAATTCTTTTAACAATAAGGTGCTGGTGAAGCAGGAGGAGAACAGCAAGAAGG
GCAATAGGACCCCTTTCCAGTACCTGTCTAGCTCCGATTCTAAGATCAGCTACGAGACATTCAAGAAGCA
CATCCTGAATCTGGCCAAGGGCAAGGGCCGCATCAGCAAGACCAAGAAGGAGTACCTGCTGGAGGAGCGG
GACATCAACAGATTCTCCGTGCAGAAGGACTTCATCAACCGGAATCTGGTGGACACCAGATACGCCACAC
GCGGCCTGATGAATCTGCTGCGGTCTTATTTCAGAGTGAACAATCTGGATGTGAAGGTGAAGAGCATCAA
CGGCGGCTTCACCTCCTTTCTGCGGAGAAAGTGGAAGTTTAAGAAGGAGCGCAACAAGGGCTATAAGCAC
CACGCCGAGGATGCCCTGATCATCGCCAATGCCGACTTCATCTTTAAGGAGTGGAAGAAGCTGGACAAGG
CCAAGAAAGTGATGGAGAACCCGAAGAAGAAACGTAAGGTGGGTAGCAGCGGTAGCCCGAAAAAGAAGCG
CAAAGTGGGCAGCGACGCGCTGGACGATTTCGATCTGGACATGCTGGGCAGCGATGCGCTGGATGATTTC
GGCGGTGGCAGCTCTGAGGTGGAGTTTTCCCACGAGTACTGGATGAGACATGCCCTGACCCTGGCCAAGA
GGGCACGCGATGAGAGGGAGGTGCCTGTGGGAGCCGTGCTGGTGCTGAACAATAGAGTGATCGGCGAGGG
CTGGAACAGAGCCATCGGCCTGCACGACCCAACAGCCCATGCCGAAATTATGGCCCTGAGACAGGGCGGC
CTGGTCATGCAGAACTACAGACTGATTGACGCCACCCTGTACGGCACATTCGAGCCTTGCGTGATGTGCG
CCGGCGCCATGATCCACTCTAGGATCGGCCGCGTGGTGTTTGGCGTGAGGAACGCAAAAACCGGCGCCGC
AGGCTCCCTGATGGACGTGCTGCACTACCCCGGCATGAATCACCGCGTCGAAATTACCGAGGGAATCCTG
GCAGATGAATGTGCCGCCCTGCTGTGCTATTTCTTTCGGATGCCTAGACAGGTGTTCAATGCTCAGAAGA
AGGCCCAGAGCTCCACCGACGGCGGTAGCGGCGGTAGCGGTGGTAGCGGCGGCAGCGGTGGTAGCGGTGG
CAGCGGTGGTAACCAGATGTTCGAGGAGAAGCAGGCCGAGAGCATGCCCGAGATCGAGACAGAGCAGGAG
TACAAGGAGATTTTCATCACACCTCACCAGATCAAGCACATCAAGGACTTCAAGGACTACAAGTATTCTC
ACAGGGTGGATAAGAAGCCCAACCGCGAGCTGATCAATGACACCCTGTATAGCACACGGAAGGACGATAA
GGGCAATACCCTGATCGTGAACAATCTGAACGGCCTGTACGACAAGGATAATGACAAGCTGAAGAAGCTG
ATCAACAAGTCTCCCGAGAAGCTGCTGATGTACCACCACGATCCTCAGACATATCAGAAGCTGAAGCTGA
TCATGGAGCAGTACGGCGACGAGAAGAACCCACTGTATAAGTACTATGAGGAGACAGGCAACTACCTGAC
AAAGTATAGCAAGAAGGATAATGGCCCCGTGATCAAGAAGATCAAGTACTATGGCAACAAGCTGAATGCC
CACCTGGACATCACCGACGATTACCCTAACTCTCGCAATAAGGTGGTGAAGCTGAGCCTGAAGCCATACC
GGTTCGACGTGTACCTGGACAACGGCGTGTATAAGTTTGTGACAGTGAAGAATCTGGATGTGATCAAGAA
GGAGAACTACTATGAGGTGAACAGCAAGTGCTACGAGGAGGCCAAGAAGCTGAAGAAGATCAGCAACCAG
GCCGAGTTCATCGCCTCTTTTTACAACAATGACCTGATCAAGATCAATGGCGAGCTGTATAGAGTGATCG
GCGTGAACAATGATCTGCTGAACAGAATCGAAGTGAATATGATCGACATCACCTACAGGGAGTATCTGGA
GAACATGAATGATAAGAGGCCCCCTCGCATCATCAAGACCATCGCCTCTAAGACACAGAGCATCAAGAAG
TACAGCACAGACATCCTGGGGAACCTGTATGAAGTCAAGAGCAAGAAACATCCTCAGATTATCAAGAAAG
GCTCTGGTGGTTCTAAGCGACCTGCCGCCACAAAGAAGGCTGGACAGGCTAAGAAGAAGAAAGATTACAA
AGACGATGACGATAAGGGATCCGGCGCAACAAACTTCTCTCTGCTGAAACAAGCCGGAGATGTCGAAGAG
AATCCTGGACCGATGGCCAAGCCTTTGTCTCAAGAAGAATCCACCCTCATTGAAAGAGCAACGGCTACAA
TCAACAGCATCCCCATCTCTGAAGACTACAGCGTCGCCAGCGCAGCTCTCTCTAGCGACGGCCGCATCTT
CACTGGTGTCAATGTATATCATTTTACTGGGGGACCTTGTGCAGAACTCGTGGTGCTGGGCACTGCTGCT
GCTGCGGCAGCTGGCAACCTGACTTGTATCGTCGCGATCGGAAATGAGAACAGGGGCATCTTGAGCCCCT
GCGGACGGTGCCGACAGGTGCTTCTCGATCTGCATCCTGGGATCAAAGCCATAGTGAAGGACAGTGATGG
ACAGCCGACGGCAGTTGGGATTCGTGAATTGCTGCCCTCTGGTTATGTGTGGGAGGGCTAA
